Addgene plasmid #153372: lvl0 APT1p
Purpose: Plant promoter
Depositing lab: Naomi Nakayama. Depositing organization: University of Edinburgh. Publication: Mobius Assembly for Plant Systems highlights promoter-terminator interaction in gene regulation. Andreou , Andreas I., Nirkko, Jessica , Ochoa-Villarreal, Marisol , Nakayama, Naomi. bioRxiv, March 31, 2021 10.1101/2021.03.31.437819.
Backbone
  Vector backbone: mUAV
  Backbone size w/o insert (bp): 2053
  Vector type: Plant Expression
Growth in bacteria
  Bacterial resistance: Chloramphenicol, 25 μg/mL
  Growth temperature: 37°C
  Growth strain: DH5alpha
  Copy number: High Copy
Gene/Insert
  Gene/Insert name: APT1 promoter
  Species: A. thaliana (mustard weed)
  Insert size (bp): 308
  Cloning method: Restriction Enzyme; 5′ cloning site AarI (destroyed during cloning); 3′ cloning site AarI (destroyed during cloning)
  Sequencing primers: 5′ tgccacctgacgtctaagaa; 3′ attaccgcctttgagtgagc
Terms and licenses: Academic/Nonprofit Terms; Industry Terms: Not Available to Industry
How to cite: lvl0 APT1p was a gift from Naomi Nakayama (Addgene plasmid # 153372 ; http://n2t.net/addgene:153372 ; RRID:Addgene_153372)
