[The description below was written by a language model from this plasmid's Addgene catalogue record and pLannotate feature annotations shown in this document.]
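Description:
lvl0 APT1p is a Level 0 standard-part plasmid from the Mobius Assembly for Plant Systems toolkit. It carries a short promoter fragment from the Arabidopsis thaliana APT1 (adenine phosphoribosyltransferase 1) gene in the mUAV universal acceptor backbone. The insert is recorded as 308 bp in a 2,053 bp backbone, which matches the 2,361 nt sequenced plasmid. It was cloned through AarI sites that were destroyed in the process, as expected for Type IIS-based entry of a part into an acceptor vector. Although catalogued as a plant expression vector, the plasmid is a storage and donor vector for a regulatory part. The feature table shows no plant selectable marker, T-DNA borders, reporter or downstream coding sequence.

Propagation in E. coli relies on a high-copy ColE1/pUC-type origin. Selection is by chloramphenicol resistance, from the cat gene driven by its native promoter and followed by the lambda t0 terminator. Further bacterial terminators (a his operon terminator and a putative bacterial terminator) flank the cloning region, presumably insulating the insert from read-through transcription. The automated annotation labels the region spanning the sequence origin as an "APT1 (fragment)" CDS. This falls within the position of the promoter insert, so it suggests that the cloned fragment overlaps sequence the tool matches to the APT1 protein, not that a functional coding sequence is present. The record does not explain this overlap further.

The part is intended to be combined with coding sequences and terminators in higher-level Mobius assemblies to build plant transcription units. The associated work examines how promoter–terminator combinations influence gene expression.
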