Features (pLannotate 1.2.2; 7 found; start..end, strand, type, name):
     63..120     +  terminator     his operon terminator: This putative transcriptin terminator from the E. coli his operon has a 2-bp deletion introduced during synthesis. Its efficiency has not been determined.
    315..903     -  rep_origin     ori: high-copy-number ColE1/pMB1/pBR322/pUC origin of replication
   1086..1180    -  terminator     lambda t0 terminator: transcription terminator from phage lambda
   1204..1860    -  CDS            cat: CAT_ECOLX - Experimental evidence at protein level: Swiss-Prot protein existence level 1. This enzyme is an effector of chloramphenicol resistance in bacteria. From Escherichia coli. This protein is used as a marker in many commonly used cloning vectors, such as pACYC184.
   1861..1958    -  promoter       cat promoter: promoter of the E. coli cat gene encoding chloramphenicol acetyltransferase
   2044..2087    -  terminator     bacterial terminator: putative bacterial transcription terminator
   2221..18      +  CDS            APT1 (fragment) (across the origin): APT1_ARATH - Also known as APT. Experimental evidence at protein level: Swiss-Prot protein existence level 1. Catalyzes a salvage reaction resulting in the formation of AMP, that is energically less costly than de novo synthesis. Contributes primarily to the recycling of adenine into adenylate nucleotides, but is also involved in the inactivation of cytokinins by phosphoribosylation. Catalyzes the conversion of cytokinins from free bases (active form) to the corresponding nucleotides (inactive form). From Arabidopsis thaliana (Mouse-ear cress).
>Addgene plasmid #153372 | lvl0 APT1p | addgene full sequence | sequence record 314942 | Addgene NGS Result
CGCCTCTTCTCCTCCGCCGGTAGACCCCACCACCTTCTATTTCCCAATGTGAGACCCTGCAGTCCGGCAA
AAAAGGGCAAGGTGTCACCACCCTGCCCTTTTTCTTTAAAACCGAAAAGATTACTTCGCGTTATGCAGGC
TTCCTCGCTCACTGACTCGCTGCGCTCGGTCGTTCGGCTGCGGCGAGCGGTATCAGCTCACTCAAAGGCG
GTAATACGGTTATCCACAGAATCAGGGGATAACGCAGGAAAGAACATGTGAGCAAAAGGCCAGCAAAAGG
CCAGGAACCGTAAAAAGGCCGCGTTGCTGGCGTTTTTCCACAGGCTCCGCCCCCCTGACGAGCATCACAA
AAATCGACGCTCAAGTCAGAGGTGGCGAAACCCGACAGGACTATAAAGATACCAGGCGTTTCCCCCTGGA
AGCTCCCTCGTGCGCTCTCCTGTTCCGACCCTGCCGCTTACCGGATACCTGTCCGCCTTTCTCCCTTCGG
GAAGCGTGGCGCTTTCTCATAGCTCACGCTGTAGGTATCTCAGTTCGGTGTAGGTCGTTCGCTCCAAGCT
GGGCTGTGTGCACGAACCCCCCGTTCAGCCCGACCGCTGCGCCTTATCCGGTAACTATCGTCTTGAGTCC
AACCCGGTAAGACACGACTTATCGCCACTGGCAGCAGCCACTGGTAACAGGATTAGCAGAGCGAGGTATG
TAGGCGGTGCTACAGAGTTCTTGAAGTGGTGGCCTAACTACGGCTACACTAGAAGAACAGTATTTGGTAT
CTGCGCTCTGCTGAAGCCAGTTACCTTCGGAAAAAGAGTTGGTAGCTCTTGATCCGGCAAACAAACCACC
GCTGGTAGCGGTGGTTTTTTTGTTTGCAAGCAGCAGATTACGCGCAGAAAAAAAGGATCTCAAGAAGATC
CTTTGATCTTTTCTACGGGGTCTGACGCTCAGTGGAACGAAAACTCACGTTAAGGGATTTTGGTCATGAG
ATTATCAAAAAGGATCTTCACCTAGATCCTTTTAAATTAAAAATGAAGTTTTAAATCAATCTAAAGTATA
TATGAGTAAACTTGGTCTGACAGCTCGAGGCTTGGATTCTCACCAATAAAAAACGCCCGGCGGCAACCGA
GCGTTCTGAACAAATCCAGATGGAGTTCTGAGGTCATTACTGGATCTATCAACAGGAGTCCAAGCGAGCT
CGATATCAAATTACGCCCCGCCCTGCCACTCATCGCAGTACTGTTGTAATTCATTAAGCATTCTGCCGAC
ATGGAAGCCATCACAAACGGCATGATGAACCTGAATCGCCAGCGGCATCAGCACCTTGTCGCCTTGCGTA
TAATATTTGCCCATGGTGAAAACGGGGGCGAAGAAGTTGTCCATATTGGCCACGTTTAAATCAAAACTGG
TGAAACTCACCCAGGGATTGGCTGAGACGAAAAACATATTCTCAATAAACCCTTTAGGGAAATAGGCCAG
GTTTTCACCGTAACACGCCACATCTTGCGAATATATGTGTAGAAACTGCCGGAAATCGTCGTGGTATTCA
CTCCAGAGCGATGAAAACGTTTCAGTTTGCTCATGGAAAACGGTGTAACAAGGGTGAACACTATCCCATA
TCACCAGCTCACCGTCTTTCATTGCCATACGAAATTCCGGATGAGCATTCATCAGGCGGGCAAGAATGTG
AATAAAGGCCGGATAAAACTTGTGCTTATTTTTCTTTACGGTCTTTAAAAAGGCCGTAATATCCAGCTGA
ACGGTCTGGTTATAGGTACATTGAGCAACTGACTGAAATGCCTCAAAATGTTCTTTACGATGCCATTGGG
ATATATCAACGGTGGTATATCCAGTGATTTTTTTCTCCATTTTAGCTTCCTTAGCTCCTGAAAATCTCGA
TAACTCAAAAAATACGCCCGGTAGTGATCTTATTTCATTATGGTGAAAGTTGGAACCTCTTACGTGCCCG
ATCAACTCGAGTGCCACCTGACGTCTAAGAAACCATTATTATCATGACATTAACCTATAAAAATAGGCGT
ATCACGAGGCAGAATTTCAGATAAAAAAAATCCTTAGCTTTCGCTAAGGATGATTTCTGGAATTCGGTCT
CTGGAGGGATGAGTTATAGGTTTGGTTAAGACTTGAAAAGTCATTGATCACGGCTTTTGTCCATTATTCC
GTGTTTAAAGTAATTTACATTCTCTTTTAAGATCTCTCAGTCCAAAGACAATGCAAACAATAATAATTTC
TCCACTTGTTTCTCATCGTCTCTGTCTTGCTCGTGCTGTTCCTTGCAACCGTCTTCTCAACAACCACCAC
CGTGCTCCTCCTTCGATCCGCCTCTCAAACCACCGTTCAACCACCTCACTC
